>Addgene plasmid #130038 | pRDAX-511 C-Tag GFP[1] L10 Itgb1 mCherry | depositor full sequence | sequence record 249416 | Full Sequence
GCCTGCCTCCAGGCCTCAATATTGGCCATTAGCCATATTATTCATTGGTTATATAGCATAAATCAATATT
GGCTATTGGCCATTGCATACGTTGTATCTATATCATAATATGTACATTTATATTGGCTCATGTCCAATAT
GACCGCCATGTTGGCATTGATTATTGACTAGTTATTAATAGTAATCAATTACGGGGTCATTAGTTCATAG
CCCATATATGGAGTTCCGCGTTACATAACTTACGGTAAATGGCCCGCCTGGCTGACCGCCCAACGACCCC
CGCCCATTGACGTCAATAATGACGTATGTTCCCATAGTAACGCCAATAGGGACTTTCCATTGACGTCAAT
GGGTGGAGTATTTACGGTAAACTGCCCACTTGGCAGTACATCAAGTGTATCATATGCCAAGTCCGCCCCC
TATTGACGTCAATGACGGTAAATGGCCCGCCTGGCATTATGCCCAGTACATGACCTTACGGGACTTTCCT
ACTTGGCAGTACATCTACGTATTAGTCATCGCTATTACCATGGTGATGCGGTTTTGGCAGTACACCAATG
GGCGTGGATAGCGGTTTGACTCACGGGGATTTCCAAGTCTCCACCCCATTGACGTCAATGGGAGTTTGTT
TTGGCACCAAAATCAACGGGACTTTCCAAAATGTCGTAATAACCCCGCCCCGTTGACGCAAATGGGCGGT
AGGCGTGTACGGTGGGAGGTCTATATAAGCAGAGCTCGTTTAGTGAACCGTCAGATCACTAGAAGCTTTA
TTGCGGTAGTTTATCACAGTTAAATTGCTAACGCAGTCAGTGCTTCTGACACAACAGTCTCGAACTTAAG
CTGCAGAAGTTGGTCGTGAGGCACTGGGCAGGTAAGTATCAAGGTTACAAGACAGGTTTAAGGAGACCAA
TAGAAACTGGGCTTGTCGAGACAGAGAAGACTCTTGCGTTTCTGATAGGCACCTATTGGTCTTACTGACA
TCCACTTTGCCTTTCTCTCCACAGGTGTCCACTCCCAGGCCACC
[2394 nt withheld, positions 1025-3418]
GGGAGCTCTGCCAGCGGTGGCAGCACCTCCGATCTGCCTGATGACCACTACCTGAGCACACAGACCATCC
TCTCCAAGGACCTTAACTAAGAATTCAGATCCGCCCCTCTCCCTCCCCCCCCCCTAACGTTACTGGCCGA
AGCCGCTTGGAATAAGGCCGGTGTGCGTTTGTCTATATGTTATTTTCCACCATATTGCCGTCTTTTGGCA
ATGTGAGGGCCCGGAAACCTGGCCCTGTCTTCTTGACGAGCATTCCTAGGGGTCTTTCCCCTCTCGCCAA
AGGAATGCAAGGTCTGTTGAATGTCGTGAAGGAAGCAGTTCCTCTGGTAGCTTCTTGAAGACAAACAACG
TCTGTAGCGACCCTTTGCAGGCAGCGGAACCCCCCACCTGGCGACAGGTGCCTCTGCGGCCAAAAGCCAC
GTGTATAAGATACACCTGCAAAGGCGGCACAACCCCAGTGCCACGTTGTGAGTTGGATAGTTGTGGAAAG
AGTCAAATGGCTCTCCTCAAGCGTATTCAACAAGGGGCTGAAGGATGCCCAGAAGGTACCCCATTGTATG
GGATCTGATCTGGGGCCTCGGTACACATGCTTTACATGTGTTTAGTCGAGGTTAAAAAAACGTCTAGGCC
CCCCGAACCACGGGGACGTGGTTTTCCTTTGAAAAACACGATGATAATATGGCCACAACCATGGTGAGCA
AGGGCGAGGAGGATAACATGGCCATCATCAAGGAGTTCATGCGCTTCAAGGTGCACATGGAGGGCTCCGT
GAACGGCCACGAGTTCGAGATCGAGGGCGAGGGCGAGGGCCGCCCCTACGAGGGCACCCAGACCGCCAAG
CTGAAGGTGACCAAGGGTGGCCCCCTGCCCTTCGCCTGGGACATCCTGTCCCCTCAGTTCATGTACGGCT
CCAAGGCCTACGTGAAGCACCCCGCCGACATCCCCGACTACTTGAAGCTGTCCTTCCCCGAGGGCTTCAA
GTGGGAGCGCGTGATGAACTTCGAGGACGGCGGCGTGGTGACCGTGACCCAGGACTCCTCCCTGCAGGAC
GGCGAGTTCATCTACAAGGTGAAGCTGCGCGGCACCAACTTCCCCTCCGACGGCCCCGTAATGCAGAAGA
AGACCATGGGCTGGGAGGCCTCCTCCGAGCGGATGTACCCCGAGGACGGCGCCCTGAAGGGCGAGATCAA
GCAGAGGCTGAAGCTGAAGGACGGCGGCCACTACGACGCTGAGGTCAAGACCACCTACAAGGCCAAGAAG
CCCGTGCAGCTGCCCGGCGCCTACAACGTCAACATCAAGTTGGACATCACCTCCCACAACGAGGACTACA
CCATCGTGGAACAGTACGAACGCGCCGAGGGCCGCCACTCCACCGGCGGCATGGACGAGCTGTACAAGTA
AACCGGTGCTCGAGGTACCGATGAATAGCTAAGGTCGAGGCCGCAGGTAAGTATCAAGGTTACAAGACAG
GTTTAAGGAGACCAATAGAAACTGGGCTTGTCGAGACAGAGAAGACTCTTGCGTTTCTGATAGGCACCTA
TTGGTCTTACTGACATCCACTTTGCCTTTCTCTCCACAGGTGTCGACAATCAACCTCTGGATTACAAAAT
TTGTGAAAGATTGACTGGTATTCTTAACTATGTTGCTCCTTTTACGCTATGTGGATACGCTGCTTTAATG
CCTTTGTATCATGCTATTGCTTCCCGTATGGCTTTCATTTTCTCCTCCTTGTATAAATCCTGGTTGCTGT
CTCTTTATGAGGAGTTGTGGCCCGTTGTCAGGCAACGTGGCGTGGTGTGCACTGTGTTTGCTGACGCAAC
CCCCACTGGTTGGGGCATTGCCACCACCTGTCAGCTCCTTTCCGGGACTTTCGCTTTCCCCCTCCCTATT
GCCACGGCGGAACTCATCGCCGCCTGCCTTGCCCGCTGCTGGACAGGGGCTCGGCTGTTGGGCACTGACA
ATTCCGTGGTGTTGTCGGGGAAGCTGACGTCCTTTCCATGGCTGCTCGCCTGTGTTGCCACCTGGATTCT
GCGCGGGACGTCCTTCTGCTACGTCCCTTCGGCCCTCAATCCAGCGGACCTTCCTTCCCGCGGCCTGCTG
CCGGCTCTGCGGCCTCTTCCGCGTCTTCGCCTTCGCCCTCAGACGAGTCGGATCTCCCTTTGGGCCGCCT
CCCCGCCTGGAATTCGAGCTCGGTACGATCAGCCTCGACTGTGCCTTCTAGTTGCCAGCCATCTGTTGTT
TGCCCCTCCCCCGTGCCTTCCTTGACCCTGGAAGGTGCCACTCCCACTGTCCTTTCCTAATAAAATGAGG
AAATTGCATCGCATTGTCTGAGTAGGTGTCATTCTATTCTGGGGGGTGGGGTGGGGCAGGACAGCAAGGG
GGAGGATTGGGAAGACAATAGCCCAGCTTTTGTTCCCTTTAGTGAGGGTTAATTGCGCGCTTGGCGTAAT
CATGGTCATAGCTGTTTCCTGTGTGAAATTGTTATCCGCTAATTCACTCCTCAGGTGCAGGCTGCCTATC
AGAAGGTGGTGGCTGGTGTGGCCAATGCCCTGGCTCACAAATACCACTGAGATCTTTTTCCCTCTGCCAA
AAATTATGGGGACATCATGAAGCCCCTTGAGCATCTGACTTCTGGCTAATAAAGGAAATTTATTTTCATT
GCAATAGTGTGTTGGAATTTTTTGTGTCTCTCACTCGGAAGGACATATGGGAGGGCAAATCATTTAAAAC
ATCAGAATGAGTATTTGGTTTAGAGTTTGGCAACATATGCCCATATGCTGGCTGCCATGAACAAAGGTTG
GCTATAAAGAGGTCATCAGTATATGAAACAGCCCCCTGCTGTCCATTCCTTATTCCATAGAAAAGCCTTG
ACTTGAGGTTAGATTTTTTTTATATTTTGTTTTGTGTTATTTTTTTCTTTAACATCCCTAAAATTTTCCT
TACATGTTTTACTAGCCAGATTTTTCCTCCTCTCCTGACTACTCCCAGTCATAGCTGTCCCTCTTCTCTT
ATGGAGATCGGCCGGCCGCCGGCGTCGACGCGCGCGGCCGCGGCGCGCCGTTGCTGGCGTTTTTCCATAG
GCTCCGCCCCCCTGACGAGCATCACAAAAATCGACGCTCAAGTCAGAGGTGGCGAAACCCGACAGGACTA
TAAAGATACCAGGCGTTTCCCCCTGGAAGCTCCCTCGTGCGCTCTCCTGTTCCGACCCTGCCGCTTACCG
GATACCTGTCCGCCTTTCTCCCTTCGGGAAGCGTGGCGCTTTCTCATAGCTCACGCTGTAGGTATCTCAG
TTCGGTGTAGGTCGTTCGCTCCAAGCTGGGCTGTGTGCACGAACCCCCCGTTCAGCCCGACCGCTGCGCC
TTATCCGGTAACTATCGTCTTGAGTCCAACCCGGTAAGACACGACTTATCGCCACTGGCAGCAGCCACTG
GTAACAGGATTAGCAGAGCGAGGTATGTAGGCGGTGCTACAGAGTTCTTGAAGTGGTGGCCTAACTACGG
CTACACTAGAAGAACAGTATTTGGTATCTGCGCTCTGCTGAAGCCAGTTACCTTCGGAAAAAGAGTTGGT
AGCTCTTGATCCGGCAAACAAACCACCGCTGGTAGCGGTGGTTTTTTTGTTTGCAAGCAGCAGATTACGC
GCAGAAAAAAAGGATCTCAAGAAGATCCTTTGATCTTTTCTACGGGGTCTGACGCTCAGTGGAACGAAAA
CTCACGTTAAGGGATTTTGGTCATGAGATTATCAAAAAGGATCTTCACCTAGATCCTTTTAAATTAAAAA
TGAAGTTTTAAATCAATCTAAAGTATATATGAGTAAACTTGGTCTGACAGTTACCAATGCTTAATCAGTG
AGGCACCTATCTCAGCGATCTGTCTATTTCGTTCATCCATAGTTGCCTGACTCCCCGTCGTGTAGATAAC
TACGATACGGGAGGGCTTACCATCTGGCCCCAGTGCTGCAATGATACCGCGAGACCCACGCTCACCGGCT
CCAGATTTATCAGCAATAAACCAGCCAGCCGGAAGGGCCGAGCGCAGAAGTGGTCCTGCAACTTTATCCG
CCTCCATCCAGTCTATTAATTGTTGCCGGGAAGCTAGAGTAAGTAGTTCGCCAGTTAATAGTTTGCGCAA
CGTTGTTGCCATTGCTACAGGCATCGTGGTGTCACGCTCGTCGTTTGGTATGGCTTCATTCAGCTCCGGT
TCCCAACGATCAAGGCGAGTTACATGATCCCCCATGTTGTGCAAAAAAGCGGTTAGCTCCTTCGGTCCTC
CGATCGTTGTCAGAAGTAAGTTGGCCGCAGTGTTATCACTCATGGTTATGGCAGCACTGCATAATTCTCT
TACTGTCATGCCATCCGTAAGATGCTTTTCTGTGACTGGTGAGTACTCAACCAAGTCATTCTGAGAATAG
TGTATGCGGCGACCGAGTTGCTCTTGCCCGGCGTCAATACGGGATAATACCGCGCCACATAGCAGAACTT
TAAAAGTGCTCATCATTGGAAAACGTTCTTCGGGGCGAAAACTCTCAAGGATCTTACCGCTGTTGAGATC
CAGTTCGATGTAACCCACTCGTGCACCCAACTGATCTTCAGCATCTTTTACTTTCACCAGCGTTTCTGGG
TGAGCAAAAACAGGAAGGCAAAATGCCGCAAAAAAGGGAATAAGGGCGACACGGAAATGTTGAATACTCA
TACTCTTCCTTTTTCAATATTATTGAAGCATTTATCAGGGTTATTGTCTCATGAGCGGATACATATTTGA
ATGTATTTAGAAAAATAAACAAATAGGGGTTCCGCGCACATTTCCCCGAAAAGTGCCACCTGACGTCTAA
GAAACCATTATTATCATGACATTAACCTATAAAAATAGGCGTATCACGAGGCCCTTTCGTCTACGCGCGC
GCCGGCGGCGCGCCGTCGACGGCCGGCCGCGGCCGC
Features (pLannotate 1.2.2; 17 found; start..end, strand, type, name):
    155..532     +  enhancer       CMV enhancer: human cytomegalovirus immediate early enhancer
    534..733     +  promoter       CMV promoter: human cytomegalovirus (CMV) immediate early promoter
    872..1004    +  intron         chimeric intron: chimera between introns from human β-globin and immunoglobulin heavy chain genes
   1025..3418    +  CDS            Itgb1 (sequence withheld): ITB1_MOUSE - Experimental evidence at protein level: Swiss-Prot protein existence level 1. [Isoform 2]: Isoform 2 displaces isoform 1 in striated muscles. From Mus musculus (Mouse).
   3452..3505    +  CDS            (3-F)Tyr-EGFP (fragment): (3-F)Tyr-EGFP is a basic (constitutively fluorescent) green fluorescent protein published in 2004, derived from Aequorea victoria.
   3522..4108    +  misc_feature   IRES2: internal ribosome entry site (IRES) of the encephalomyocarditis virus (EMCV)
   4109..4816    +  CDS            mCherry: mCherry is a basic (constitutively fluorescent) red fluorescent protein published in 2004, derived from Discosoma sp.. It is reported to be a very rapidly-maturing monomer with low acid sensitivity.
   4865..4997    +  intron         chimeric intron: chimera between introns from human β-globin and immunoglobulin heavy chain genes
   5006..5594    +  misc_feature   WPRE: woodchuck hepatitis virus posttranscriptional regulatory element
   5598..5614    +  misc_feature   MCS (fragment): pUC18/19 multiple cloning site
   5627..5738    +  polyA_signal   bGH poly(A) signal: bovine growth hormone polyadenylation signal
   5834..5852    -  promoter       T3 promoter: promoter for bacteriophage T3 RNA polymerase
   5911..5985    +  CDS            HBB (fragment): HBB_PONPY - Experimental evidence at transcript level: Swiss-Prot protein existence level 2. Involved in oxygen transport from the lung to the various peripheral tissues. From Pongo pygmaeus (Bornean orangutan).
   6056..6111    +  polyA_signal   β-globin poly(A) signal: rabbit β-globin polyadenylation signal (Gil and Proudfoot, 1987)
   6490..7078    -  rep_origin     ori: high-copy-number ColE1/pMB1/pBR322/pUC origin of replication
   7249..8109    -  CDS            AmpR: β-lactamase; bla; confers resistance to ampicillin, carbenicillin, and related antibiotics
   8110..8214    -  promoter       AmpR promoter: bla
