[The description below was written by a language model from this plasmid's Addgene catalogue record and pLannotate feature annotations shown in this document.]
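Description:
pRDAX-511 C-Tag GFP[1] L10 Itgb1 mCherry is a custom-built mammalian expression plasmid of about 8.4 kb designed as a protein–protein interaction assay vector for bimolecular or trimolecular fluorescence complementation (BiFC/TriFC). It is maintained in E. coli through a high-copy ColE1/pUC-type origin and selected with ampicillin via the β-lactamase gene and its native promoter.

The expression cassette is driven by the human cytomegalovirus immediate early enhancer and promoter, followed by a chimeric β-globin/immunoglobulin intron that promotes efficient processing of the transcript. The open reading frame encodes mouse integrin β1 (Itgb1), and immediately downstream lies a very short GFP-derived coding segment. Together with the "C-Tag GFP[1] L10" part of the name, this indicates that a small split-GFP fragment is fused to the C-terminus of the integrin, presumably through a linker that the name calls L10, although the linker is not annotated separately. On its own this fragment should not fluoresce. Green signal is expected only when partner constructs supplying the complementary GFP portions are brought close by an interaction with Itgb1.

After the fusion, an EMCV IRES directs translation of mCherry from the same transcript, giving a constitutive red marker for transfected cells and for normalising the complementation signal. The 3′ region contains a second copy of the chimeric intron, a WPRE to enhance transcript stability and expression, and a bovine growth hormone polyadenylation signal. Further downstream are a T3 promoter, a β-globin fragment and a rabbit β-globin poly(A) signal, which appear to be backbone remnants. The cloning sites used for the insert are not recorded.
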