Addgene plasmid #130038: pRDAX-511 C-Tag GFP[1] L10 Itgb1 mCherry
Purpose: PPI (BiFC/TriFC) assay vector
Depositing lab: Gary Lewin. Depositing organization: Max-Delbrueck-Centrum fuer Molekulare Medizin (MDC).
Backbone
  Vector backbone: custom built
  Vector type: Mammalian Expression
Growth in bacteria
  Bacterial resistance: Ampicillin, 100 μg/mL
  Growth temperature: 37°C
  Growth strain: DH5alpha
  Copy number: High Copy
Gene/Insert
  Gene/Insert name: Itgb1
  Species: M. musculus (mouse)
  Entrez Gene: Itgb1 (a.k.a. 4633401G24Rik, CD29, Fnrb, Gm9863, gpIIa)
  Cloning method: Restriction Enzyme; 5′ cloning site unknown (unknown if destroyed); 3′ cloning site unknown (unknown if destroyed)
Terms and licenses: Academic/Nonprofit Terms; Industry Terms: Not Available to Industry
How to cite: pRDAX-511 C-Tag GFP[1] L10 Itgb1 mCherry was a gift from Gary Lewin (Addgene plasmid # 130038 ; http://n2t.net/addgene:130038 ; RRID:Addgene_130038)
